LOCUS       Exported 5965 bp ds-DNA circular SYN 12-MAY-2021
DEFINITION  Mammalian expression of HA-RagC(S75N).
ACCESSION   .
VERSION     .
KEYWORDS    pRK5 HA-RagC(S75N)
SOURCE      synthetic DNA construct
  ORGANISM  synthetic DNA construct
REFERENCE   1 (bases 1 to 5965)
  AUTHORS   Shen K, Choe A, Sabatini DM
  TITLE     Intersubunit Crosstalk in the Rag GTPase Heterodimer Enables mTORC1
            to Respond Rapidly to Amino Acid Availability.
  JOURNAL   Mol Cell. 2017 Oct 17. pii: S1097-2765(17)30704-9. doi:
            10.1016/j.molcel.2017.09.026.
  PUBMED    29056322
REFERENCE   2 (bases 1 to 5965)
  AUTHORS   .
  TITLE     Direct Submission
  JOURNAL   Exported May 12, 2021 from SnapGene Server 1.1.58
            http://www.snapgene.com
FEATURES             Location/Qualifiers
     source          1..5965
                     /organism="synthetic DNA construct"
                     /mol_type="other DNA"
     protein_bind    1..22
                     /label=CAP binding site
                     /bound_moiety="E. coli catabolite activator protein"
                     /note="CAP binding activates transcription in the presence
                     of cAMP."
     promoter        37..67
                     /label=lac promoter
                     /note="promoter for the E. coli lac operon"
     protein_bind    75..91
                     /label=lac operator
                     /bound_moiety="lac repressor encoded by lacI"
                     /note="The lac repressor binds to the lac operator to
                     inhibit transcription in E. coli. This inhibition can be
                     relieved by adding lactose or
                     isopropyl-beta-D-thiogalactopyranoside (IPTG)."
     primer_bind     80..102
                     /label=M13/pUC Reverse
                     /note="In lacZ gene"
     primer_bind     99..115
                     /label=M13 rev
                     /note="common sequencing primer, one of multiple similar
                     variants"
     primer_bind     99..115
                     /label=M13 Reverse
                     /note="In lacZ gene. Also called M13-rev"
     enhancer        144..523
                     /label=CMV enhancer
                     /note="human cytomegalovirus immediate early enhancer"
     promoter        524..727
                     /label=CMV promoter
                     /note="human cytomegalovirus (CMV) immediate early
                     promoter"
     primer_bind     678..698
                     /label=CMV-F
                     /note="Human CMV immediate early promoter, forward primer"
     primer_bind     724..748
                     /label=LNCX
                     /note="Human CMV promoter, forward primer"
     promoter        958..976
                     /label=SP6 promoter
                     /note="promoter for bacteriophage SP6 RNA polymerase"
     primer_bind     958..975
                     /label=SP6
                     /note="SP6 promoter, forward primer"
     primer_bind     989..1008
                     /label=pMT2-F
                     /note="Synthetic intron, forward primer"
     regulatory      1093..1102
                     /regulatory_class="other"
                     /note="vertebrate consensus sequence for strong initiation
                     of translation (Kozak, 1987)"
     CDS             1105..1131
                     /codon_start=1
                     /product="HA (human influenza hemagglutinin) epitope tag"
                     /label=HA
                     /translation="YPYDVPDYA"
     regulatory      2395..2404
                     /regulatory_class="other"
                     /note="vertebrate consensus sequence for strong initiation
                     of translation (Kozak, 1987)"
     polyA_signal    2408..2542
                     /label=SV40 poly(A) signal
                     /note="SV40 polyadenylation signal"
     primer_bind     complement(2445..2464)
                     /label=SV40pA-R
                     /note="SV40 polyA, reverse primer"
     primer_bind     2499..2518
                     /label=EBV-rev
                     /note="SV40 polyA terminator, reverse primer"
     promoter        2611..2968
                     /label=SV40 promoter
                     /note="SV40 enhancer and early promoter"
     primer_bind     complement(2634..2654)
                     /label=pBABE 3'
                     /note="SV40 enhancer, reverse primer for pBABE vectors"
     rep_origin      2819..2954
                     /label=SV40 ori
                     /note="SV40 origin of replication"
     primer_bind     2881..2900
                     /label=SV40pro-F
                     /note="SV40 promoter/origin, forward primer"
     primer_bind     complement(2988..3005)
                     /label=M13 Forward
                     /note="In lacZ gene. Also called M13-F20 or M13 (-21)
                     Forward"
     primer_bind     complement(2988..3004)
                     /label=M13 fwd
                     /note="common sequencing primer, one of multiple similar
                     variants"
     primer_bind     complement(2997..3019)
                     /label=M13/pUC Forward
                     /note="In lacZ gene"
     rep_origin      3217..3672
                     /direction=RIGHT
                     /label=f1 ori
                     /note="f1 bacteriophage origin of replication; arrow
                     indicates direction of (+) strand synthesis"
     primer_bind     complement(3304..3323)
                     /label=F1ori-R
                     /note="F1 origin, reverse primer"
     primer_bind     3514..3535
                     /label=F1ori-F
                     /note="F1 origin, forward primer"
     primer_bind     complement(3689..3708)
                     /label=pRS-marker
                     /note="pRS vectors, use to sequence yeast selectable
                     marker"
     primer_bind     3808..3830
                     /label=pGEX 3'
                     /note="pGEX vectors, reverse primer"
     primer_bind     complement(3868..3886)
                     /label=pBRforEco
                     /note="pBR322 vectors, upsteam of EcoRI site, forward
                     primer"
     promoter        3954..4058
                     /gene="bla"
                     /label=AmpR promoter
     CDS             4059..4919
                     /codon_start=1
                     /gene="bla"
                     /product="beta-lactamase"
                     /label=AmpR
                     /note="confers resistance to ampicillin, carbenicillin, and
                     related antibiotics"
                     /translation="MSIQHFRVALIPFFAAFCLPVFAHPETLVKVKDAEDQLGARVGYI
                     ELDLNSGKILESFRPEERFPMMSTFKVLLCGAVLSRIDAGQEQLGRRIHYSQNDLVEYS
                     PVTEKHLTDGMTVRELCSAAITMSDNTAANLLLTTIGGPKELTAFLHNMGDHVTRLDRW
                     EPELNEAIPNDERDTTMPVAMATTLRKLLTGELLTLASRQQLIDWMEADKVAGPLLRSA
                     LPAGWFIADKSGAGERGSRGIIAALGPDGKPSRIVVIYTTGSQATMDERNRQIAEIGAS
                     LIKHW"
     primer_bind     complement(4277..4296)
                     /label=Amp-R
                     /note="Ampicillin resistance gene, reverse primer"
     rep_origin      5090..5678
                     /direction=RIGHT
                     /label=ori
                     /note="high-copy-number ColE1/pMB1/pBR322/pUC origin of
                     replication"
     primer_bind     5579..5598
                     /label=pBR322ori-F
                     /note="pBR322 origin, forward primer"
     primer_bind     5832..5849
                     /label=L4440
                     /note="L4440 vector, forward primer"
ORIGIN
        1 taatgtgagt tagctcactc attaggcacc ccaggcttta cactttatgc ttccggctcg
       61 tatgttgtgt ggaattgtga gcggataaca atttcacaca ggaaacagct atgacatgat
      121 tacgaattaa ttcgagctcg cccgacattg attattgact agttattaat agtaatcaat
      181 tacggggtca ttagttcata gcccatatat ggagttccgc gttacataac ttacggtaaa
      241 tggcccgcct ggctgaccgc ccaacgaccc ccgcccattg acgtcaataa tgacgtatgt
      301 tcccatagta acgccaatag ggactttcca ttgacgtcaa tgggtggagt atttacggta
      361 aactgcccac ttggcagtac atcaagtgta tcatatgcca agtacgcccc ctattgacgt
      421 caatgacggt aaatggcccg cctggcatta tgcccagtac atgaccttat gggactttcc
      481 tacttggcag tacatctacg tattagtcat cgctattacc atggtgatgc ggttttggca
      541 gtacatcaat gggcgtggat agcggtttga ctcacgggga tttccaagtc tccaccccat
      601 tgacgtcaat gggagtttgt tttggcacca aaatcaacgg gactttccaa aatgtcgtaa
      661 caactccgcc ccattgacgc aaatgggcgg taggcgtgta cggtgggagg tctatataag
      721 cagagctcgt ttagtgaacc gtcagatcgc ctggagacgc catccacgct gttttgacct
      781 ccatagaaga caccgggacc gatccagcct ccgcggccgg gaacggtgca ttggaacgcg
      841 gattccccgt gccaagagtg acgtaagtac cgcctataga gtctataggc ccaccccctt
      901 ggcttcgtta gaacgcggct acaattaata cataacctta tgtatcatac acatacgatt
      961 taggtgacac tatagaataa catccacttt gcctttctct ccacaggtgt ccactcccag
     1021 gtccaactgc acctcggttc tatcgattga attcccgaac cgacagtcgg tctcttcacc
     1081 aaggccattc gcgccaccat gggctacccc tatgatgtgc ctgactacgc agatctcaat
     1141 ggtggtggtg gtgggtcgac gatgtccctg cagtacgggg cggaggagac gcccctcgcc
     1201 ggcagttacg gcgcggccga ttcgtttcca aaggacttcg gctacggcgt ggaggaggag
     1261 gaagaggagg cggcggcggc gggcggaggg gttggggcag gggcaggcgg tggctgtggt
     1321 ccggggggcg ctgacagctc caagccgagg attctgctca tgggactccg gcgcagcggc
     1381 aagaactcca tccagaaggt ggtgtttcat aagatgtcac ccaacgagac cctctttttg
     1441 gaaagtacca acaagattta taaggatgac atttccaata gctcctttgt gaatttccag
     1501 atatgggatt ttcctgggca aatggacttt tttgacccaa cctttgacta tgagatgatc
     1561 ttcaggggaa caggagcatt gatatacgtc attgacgcac aggatgacta catggaggct
     1621 ttaacaagac ttcacattac tgtttctaaa gcctacaaag ttaacccaga catgaatttt
     1681 gaggttttta ttcacaaagt tgatggtctg tctgatgatc acaaaataga aacacagagg
     1741 gacattcatc aaagggccaa tgatgacctt gcagatgctg ggctagaaaa actccatctt
     1801 agcttttatc tgactagtat ctatgaccat tcaatatttg aagcctttag taaggtggtg
     1861 cagaaactca ttccacaact gccgaccttg gaaaacctat taaatatctt tatatcaaat
     1921 tcaggtattg aaaaagcttt tctctttgat gttgtcagca aaatctacat tgcaacagac
     1981 agttcccctg tggatatgca atcttatgaa ctttgctgtg acatgatcga tgttgtaatt
     2041 gatgtgtctt gtatatatgg gttaaaggaa gatggaagtg gaagtgctta tgacaaagaa
     2101 tctatggcaa ttatcaagct gaataataca actgtccttt atttaaagga ggtgactaaa
     2161 tttttggcac tggtctgcat tctaagggaa gaaagctttg aaagaaaagg tttaatagac
     2221 tacaacttcc actgtttccg aaaagctatt catgaggttt ttgaggtggg tgtgacttct
     2281 cacaggagct gtggtcacca gactagtgcc tccagtctga aagcgctgac acacaatggc
     2341 acgccacgaa acgccatcta ggcggccgct aagtaagtaa ggatccccag cttggccgcc
     2401 atggcccaac ttgtttattg cagcttataa tggttacaaa taaagcaata gcatcacaaa
     2461 tttcacaaat aaagcatttt tttcactgca ttctagttgt ggtttgtcca aactcatcaa
     2521 tgtatcttat catgtctgga tcgggaatta attcggcgca gcaccatggc ctgaaataac
     2581 ctctgaaaga ggaacttggt taggtacctt ctgaggcgga aagaaccagc tgtggaatgt
     2641 gtgtcagtta gggtgtggaa agtccccagg ctccccagca ggcagaagta tgcaaagcat
     2701 gcatctcaat tagtcagcaa ccaggtgtgg aaagtcccca ggctccccag caggcagaag
     2761 tatgcaaagc atgcatctca attagtcagc aaccatagtc ccgcccctaa ctccgcccat
     2821 cccgccccta actccgccca gttccgccca ttctccgccc catggctgac taattttttt
     2881 tatttatgca gaggccgagg ccgcctcggc ctctgagcta ttccagaagt agtgaggagg
     2941 cttttttgga ggcctaggct tttgcaaaaa gctgttaaca gcttggcact ggccgtcgtt
     3001 ttacaacgtc gtgactggga aaaccctggc gttacccaac ttaatcgcct tgcagcacat
     3061 ccccctttcg ccagctggcg taatagcgaa gaggcccgca ccgatcgccc ttcccaacag
     3121 ttgcgcagcc tgaatggcga atggcgcctg atgcggtatt ttctccttac gcatctgtgc
     3181 ggtatttcac accgcatann nnnnnnnnnn nnnnnnnnnn nnnnnnnnnn nnnnnnnnnn
     3241 nnnnnnnnnn nnnnnnnnnn nnnnnnnnnn nnnnnnnnnn nnnnnnnnnn nnnnnnnnnn
     3301 nnnnnnnnnn nnnnnnnnnn nnnnnnnnnn nnnnnnnnnn cnnnnnnnnn nnnnnnnnnn
     3361 nnnnnnnnnn nnnnnnnnnn nnnnnnnnnn nnnnnnnnnn nnnnnnnnnn nnnnnnnnnn
     3421 nnnnnnnnnn nnnnnnnnnn nnnnnnnnnn nnnnnnnnnn nnnnnnnnnn nnnnnnnnnn
     3481 nncctttgac gttggagtcc acgttcttta atagtggact cttgttccaa actggaacaa
     3541 cactcaaccc tatctcgggc tattcttttg atttataagg gattttgccg atttcggcct
     3601 attggttaaa aaatgagctg atttaacaaa aatttaacgc gaattttaac aaaatattaa
     3661 cgtttacaat tttatggtgc actctcagta caatctgctc tgatgccgca tagttaagcc
     3721 agccccgaca cccgccaaca cccgctgacg cgccctgacg ggcttgtctg ctcccggcat
     3781 ccgcttacag acaagctgtg accgtctccg ggagctgcat gtgtcagagg ttttcaccgt
     3841 catcaccgaa acgcgcgaga cgaaagggcc tcgtgatacg cctattttta taggttaatg
     3901 tcatgataat aatggtttct tagacgtcag gtggcacttt tcggggaaat gtgcgcggaa
     3961 cccctatttg tttatttttc taaatacatt caaatatgta tccgctcatg agacaataac
     4021 cctgataaat gcttcaataa tattgaaaaa ggaagagtat gagtattcaa catttccgtg
     4081 tcgcccttat tccctttttt gcggcatttt gccttcctgt ttttgctcac ccagaaacgc
     4141 tggtgaaagt aaaagatgct gaagatcagt tgggtgcacg agtgggttac atcgaactgg
     4201 atctcaacag cggtaagatc cttgagagtt ttcgccccga agaacgtttt ccaatgatga
     4261 gcacttttaa agttctgcta tgtggcgcgg tattatcccg tattgacgcc gggcaagagc
     4321 aactcggtcg ccgcatacac tattctcaga atgacttggt tgagtactca ccagtcacag
     4381 aaaagcatct tacggatggc atgacagtaa gagaattatg cagtgctgcc ataaccatga
     4441 gtgataacac tgcggccaac ttacttctga caacgatcgg aggaccgaag gagctaaccg
     4501 cttttttgca caacatgggg gatcatgtaa ctcgccttga tcgttgggaa ccggagctga
     4561 atgaagccat accaaacgac gagcgtgaca ccacgatgcc tgtagcaatg gcaacaacgt
     4621 tgcgcaaact attaactggc gaactactta ctctagcttc ccggcaacaa ttaatagact
     4681 ggatggaggc ggataaagtt gcaggaccac ttctgcgctc ggcccttccg gctggctggt
     4741 ttattgctga taaatctgga gccggtgagc gtgggtctcg cggtatcatt gcagcactgg
     4801 ggccagatgg taagccctcc cgtatcgtag ttatctacac gacggggagt caggcaacta
     4861 tggatgaacg aaatagacag atcgctgaga taggtgcctc actgattaag cattggtaac
     4921 tgtcagacca agtttactca tatatacttt agattgattt aaaacttcat ttttaattta
     4981 aaaggatcta ggtgaagatc ctttttgata atctcatgac caaaatccct taacgtgagt
     5041 tttcgttcca ctgagcgtca gaccccgtag aaaagatcaa aggatcttct tgagatcctt
     5101 tttttctgcg cgtaatctgc tgcttgcaaa caaaaaaacc accgctacca gcggtggttt
     5161 gtttgccgga tcaagagcta ccaactcttt ttccgaaggt aactggcttc agcagagcgc
     5221 agataccaaa tactgttctt ctagtgtagc cgtagttagg ccaccacttc aagaactctg
     5281 tagcaccgcc tacatacctc gctctgctaa tcctgttacc agtggctgct gccagtggcg
     5341 ataagtcgtg tcttaccggg ttggactcaa gacgatagtt accggataag gcgcagcggt
     5401 cgggctgaac ggggggttcg tgcacacagc ccagcttgga gcgaacgacc tacaccgaac
     5461 tgagatacct acagcgtgag ctatgagaaa gcgccacgct tcccgaaggg agaaaggcgg
     5521 acaggtatcc ggtaagcggc agggtcggaa caggagagcg cacgagggag cttccagggg
     5581 gaaacgcctg gtatctttat agtcctgtcg ggtttcgcca cctctgactt gagcgtcgat
     5641 ttttgtgatg ctcgtcaggg gggcggagcc tatggaaaaa cgccagcaac gcggcctttt
     5701 tacggttcct ggccttttgc tggccttttg ctcacatgtt ctttcctgcg ttatcccctg
     5761 attctgtgga taaccgtatt accgcctttg agtgagctga taccgctcgc cgcagccgaa
     5821 cgaccgagcg cagcgagtca gtgagcgagg aagcggaaga gcgcccaata cgcaaaccgc
     5881 ctctccccgc gcgttggccg attcattaat gcagctggca cgacaggttt cccgactgga
     5941 aagcgggcag tgagcgcaac gcaat
//
