[The description below was written by a language model from this plasmid's Addgene catalogue record and the feature table of its GenBank file.]
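Description:
pRK5 HA-RagC(S75N) is a 5,965 bp circular mammalian expression plasmid built on the pRK5 backbone. It is designed to produce an HA-tagged point mutant of the Rag GTPase RagC (gene RRAGC) in transfected cells. In E. coli it replicates from a high-copy ColE1/pUC-type origin and is selected with ampicillin through the beta-lactamase (AmpR) gene and its own promoter. The backbone also carries an f1 phage origin, which permits single-stranded DNA production, and remnants of the lac promoter/operator region. No mammalian selection marker is annotated, which suits the plasmid to transient expression.

The expression cassette is driven by the human cytomegalovirus immediate-early enhancer and promoter. Downstream lie an SP6 phage promoter, which doubles as a sequencing primer site, and a primer site annotated as lying in a synthetic intron. A Kozak consensus then precedes the HA epitope tag at the N terminus of the open reading frame. The RagC coding sequence is not annotated as a separate feature. It presumably occupies the interval between the HA tag and the SV40 polyadenylation signal that ends the transcript. An SV40 enhancer/early promoter segment containing the SV40 origin follows the cassette, and this can support episomal amplification in cells expressing large T antigen.

The insert carries the S75N substitution. The record does not describe its biochemical effect or state the species of the cDNA. The associated publication concerns communication between the subunits of the Rag GTPase heterodimer and how mTORC1 responds to amino acid availability. This points to use in overexpression, immunoprecipitation and signalling experiments that follow the mutant protein through its HA tag.
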