Addgene plasmid #99719: pRK5 HA-RagC(S75N)
Purpose: Mammalian expression of HA-RagC(S75N)
Depositing lab: David Sabatini & Kuang Shen. Depositing organization: Whitehead Institute for Biomedical Research. Publication: Intersubunit Crosstalk in the Rag GTPase Heterodimer Enables mTORC1 to Respond Rapidly to Amino Acid Availability. Shen K, Choe A, Sabatini DM. Mol Cell. 2017 Oct 17. pii: S1097-2765(17)30704-9. doi: 10.1016/j.molcel.2017.09.026. PubMed 29056322.
Backbone
  Vector backbone: pRK5
Growth in bacteria
  Bacterial resistance: Ampicillin, 100 μg/mL
  Growth temperature: 37°C
  Growth strain: DH5alpha
  Copy number: High Copy
Gene/Insert
  Gene/Insert name: RagC
  Mutation: S75N
  Entrez Gene: RRAGC (a.k.a. GTR2, RAGC, TIB929)
  Promoter: CMV
  Tag / fusion protein: HA (N terminal on backbone)
  Cloning method: Unknown
  Sequencing primers: 5′ ATT TAG GTG ACA CTA TAG
Terms and licenses: Academic/Nonprofit Terms; Industry Terms: Not Available to Industry
How to cite: pRK5 HA-RagC(S75N) was a gift from David Sabatini & Kuang Shen (Addgene plasmid # 99719 ; http://n2t.net/addgene:99719 ; RRID:Addgene_99719)
